>Addgene plasmid #238697 | HaloTag-SUMO3 Vector | addgene full sequence | sequence record 479893 | Addgene NGS Result
CGGCAGTGAAAAAAATGCTTTATTTGTGAAATTTGTGATGCTATTGCTTTATTTGTAACCATTATAAGCT
GCAATAAACAAGTTAACAACAACAATTGCATTCATTTTATGTTTCAGGTTCAGGGGGAGGTGTGGGAGGT
TTTTTAAAGCAAGTAAAACCTCTACAAATGTGGTATGGCTGATTATGATCCGCGGCCGCAATACGTCGAC
GTTATCAGCTGACTTCGTACGAGAGCCTAGGATTATGGCGCGCCACTAGTTATTAATAGTAATCAATTAC
GGGGTCATTAGTTCATAGCCCATATATGGAGTTCCGCGTTACATAACTTACGGTAAATGGCCCGCCTGGC
TGACCGCCCAACGACCCCCGCCCATTGACGTCAATAATGACGTATGTTCCCATAGTAACGCCAATAGGGA
CTTTCCATTGACGTCAATGGGTGGAGTATTTACGGTAAACTGCCCACTTGGCAGTACATCAAGTGTATCA
TATGCCAAGTCCGCCCCCTATTGACGTCAATGACGGTAAATGGCCCGCCTGGCATTATGCCCAGTACATG
ACCTTACGGGACTTTCCTACTTGGCAGTACATCTACGTATTAGTCATCGCTATTACCATGGTGATGCGGT
TTTGGCAGTACACCAATGGGCGTGGATAGCGGTTTGACTCACGGGGATTTCCAAGTCTCCACCCCATTGA
CGTCAATGGGAGTTTGTTTTGGCACCAAAATCAACGGGACTTTCCAAAATGTCGTAATAACCCCGCCCCG
TTGACGCAAATGGGCGGTAGGCGTGTACGGTGGGAGGTCTATATAAGCAGAGCTGGTTTAGTGAACCGTC
AGATCACTAGAAGCTTTATTGCGGTAGTTTATCACAGTTAAATTGCTAACGCAGTCAGTGCTTCTGACAC
AACAGTCTCGAACTTAAGCTGCAGAAGTTGGTCGTGAGGCACTGGGCAGGTAAGTATCAAGGTTACAAGA
CAGGTTTAAGGAGACCAATAGAAACTGGGCTTGTCGAGACAGAGAAGACTCTTGCGTTTCTGATAGGCAC
CTATTGGTCTTACTGACATCCACTTTGCCTTTCTCTCCACAGGTGTCCACTCCCAGTTCAATTACAGCTC
TTAAGGCTAGAGTATTAATACGACTCACTATAGGGCTAGCAAAGCCACCATGGCAGAAATCGGTACTGGC
TTTCCATTCGACCCCCATTATGTGGAAGTCCTGGGCGAGCGCATGCACTACGTCGATGTTGGTCCGCGCG
ATGGCACCCCTGTGCTGTTCCTGCACGGTAACCCGACCTCCTCCTACGTGTGGCGCAACATCATCCCGCA
TGTTGCACCGACCCATCGCTGCATTGCTCCAGACCTGATCGGTATGGGCAAATCCGACAAACCAGACCTG
GGTTATTTCTTCGACGACCACGTCCGCTTCATGGATGCCTTCATCGAAGCCCTGGGTCTGGAAGAGGTCG
TCCTGGTCATTCACGACTGGGGCTCCGCTCTGGGTTTCCACTGGGCCAAGCGCAATCCAGAGCGCGTCAA
AGGTATTGCATTTATGGAGTTCATCCGCCCTATCCCGACCTGGGACGAATGGCCAGAATTTGCCCGCGAG
ACCTTCCAGGCCTTCCGCACCACCGACGTCGGCCGCAAGCTGATCATCGATCAGAACGTTTTTATCGAGG
GTACGCTGCCGATGGGTGTCGTCCGCCCGCTGACTGAAGTCGAGATGGACCATTACCGCGAGCCGTTCCT
GAATCCTGTTGACCGCGAGCCACTGTGGCGCTTCCCAAACGAGCTGCCAATCGCCGGTGAGCCAGCGAAC
ATCGTCGCGCTGGTCGAAGAATACATGGACTGGCTGCACCAGTCCCCTGTCCCGAAGCTGCTGTTCTGGG
GCACCCCAGGCGTTCTGATCCCACCGGCCGAAGCCGCTCGCCTGGCCAAAAGCCTGCCTAACTGCAAGGC
TGTGGACATCGGCCCGGGTCTGAATCTGCTGCAAGAAGACAACCCGGACCTGATCGGCAGCGAGATCGCG
CGCTGGCTGTCGACGCTCGAGATTTCCGGCGAGCCAACCACTGAGGATCTGTACTTTCAGAGCGATAACG
CGATCGCCATGTCCGAGGAGAAGCCCAAGGAGGGTGTGAAGACAGAGAATGACCACATCAACCTGAAGGT
GGCCGGGCAGGACGGCTCCGTGGTGCAGTTCAAGATCAAGAGGCACACGCCGCTGAGCAAGCTGATGAAG
GCCTACTGCGAGAGGCAGGGCTTGTCAATGAGGCAGATCAGATTCAGGTTCGACGGGCAGCCAATCAATG
AAACTGACACTCCAGCACAGCTGGAGATGGAGGACGAGGACACCATCGACGTGTTCCAGCAGCAGACGGG
AGGTTAAGTTTAAACGAATTCGGGCTCGGTACCCGGGGATCCTCTAGAGTCGACCTGCAGGCATGCAAGC
TGATTTGGCTGCTGCCACCGCTGAGCAAGGCCGCTTCGAGCAGACATGATAAGATACATTGATGAGTTTG
GACAAACCACAACTAGAATGCAGTGAAAAAAATGCTTTATTTGTGAAATTTGTGATGCTATTGCTTTATT
TGTAACCATTATAAGCTGCAATAAACAAGTTAACAACAACAATTGCATTCATTTTATGTTTCAGGTTCAG
GGGGAGATGTGGGAGGTTTTTTTAAGCAAGTAAAACCTCTACAAATGTGGTAAAATCTTAATTAAGAATT
CTAATATAACTTCGTATAGCATACATTATACGAAGTTATGGATCCACTGTTGACAATTAATCATCGGCAT
AGTATATCGGCATAGTATAATACGACAAGGTGAGGAACTAAACCCAGGAGGCAGATCATGATTGAACAAG
ATGGATTGCACGCAGGTTCTCCGGCCGCTTGGGTGGAGAGGCTATTCGGCTATGACTGGGCACAACAGAC
AATCGGCTGCTCTGATGCCGCCGTGTTCCGGCTGTCAGCGCAGGGGCGCCCGGTTCTTTTTGTCAAGACC
GACCTGTCCGGTGCCCTGAATGAACTGCAGGACGAGGCAGCGCGGCTATCGTGGCTGGCCACGACGGGCG
TTCCTTGCGCAGCTGTGCTCGACGTTGTCACTGAAGCGGGAAGGGACTGGCTGCTATTGGGCGAAGTGCC
GGGGCAGGATCTCCTGTCATCTCACCTTGCTCCTGCCGAGAAAGTATCCATCATGGCTGATGCAATGCGG
CGGCTGCATACGCTTGATCCGGCTACCTGCCCATTCGACCACCAAGCGAAACATCGCATCGAGCGAGCAC
GTACTCGGATGGAAGCCGGTCTTGTCGATCAGGATGATCTGGACGAAGAGCATCAGGGGCTCGCGCCAGC
CGAACTGTTCGCCAGGCTCAAGGCGCGCATGCCCGACGGCGAGGATCTCGTCGTGACCCATGGCGATGCC
TGCTTGCCGAATATCATGGTGGAAAATGGCCGCTTTTCTGGATTCATCGACTGTGGCCGGCTGGGTGTGG
CGGACCGCTATCAGGACATAGCGTTGGCTACCCGTGATATTGCTGAAGAGCTTGGCGGCGAATGGGCTGA
CCGCTTCCTCGTGCTTTACGGTATCGCCGCTCCCGATTCGCAGCGCATCGCCTTCTATCGCCTTCTTGAC
GAGTTCTTCTGATTCGAAATGACCGACCAAGCGACGCCCAACCGGTATCAGCTCACTCAAAGGCGGTAAT
ACGGTTATCCACAGAATCAGGGGATAACGCAGGAAAGAACATGTGAGCAAAAGGCCAGCAAAAGGCCAGG
AACCGTAAAAAGGCCGCGTTGCTGGCGTTTTTCCATAGGCTCCGCCCCCCTGACGAGCATCACAAAAATC
GACGCTCAAGTCAGAGGTGGCGAAACCCGACAGGACTATAAAGATACCAGGCGTTTCCCCCTGGAAGCTC
CCTCGTGCGCTCTCCTGTTCCGACCCTGCCGCTTACCGGATACCTGTCCGCCTTTCTCCCTTCGGGAAGC
GTGGCGCTTTCTCATAGCTCACGCTGTAGGTATCTCAGTTCGGTGTAGGTCGTTCGCTCCAAGCTGGGCT
GTGTGCACGAACCCCCCGTTCAGCCCGACCGCTGCGCCTTATCCGGTAACTATCGTCTTGAGTCCAACCC
GGTAAGACACGACTTATCGCCACTGGCAGCAGCCACTGGTAACAGGATTAGCAGAGCGAGGTATGTAGGC
GGTGCTACAGAGTTCTTGAAGTGGTGGCCTAACTACGGCTACACTAGAAGGACAGTATTTGGTATCTGCG
CTCTGCTGAAGCCAGTTACCTTCGGAAAAAGAGTTGGTAGCTCTTGATCCGGCAAACAAACCACCGCTGG
TAGCGGTGGTTTTTTTGTTTGCAAGCAGCAGATTACGCGCAGAAAAAAAGGATTTCAAGAAGATCCTTTG
ATCTTTTCTACGGGGTCTGACGCTCAGTGGAACGAAAACTCACGTTAAGGGATTTTGGTCATGAGATTAT
CAAAAAGGATCTTCACCTAGATCCTTTTATAGTCCGGAATCGTCACACAAAAAACCAACACACAGATGTA
ATGAAAATAAAGATATTTTATTGCGGCCATCGTGATGGCTAGAGTTTAGCCCTCCCACACATAACCAGAG
GGCAGCAATTCACGAATCCCAACTGCCGTCGGCTGTCCATCACTGTCCTTCACTATGGCTTTGATCCCAG
GATGCAGATCGAGAAGCACCTGTCGGCACCGTCCGCAGGGGCTCAAGATGCCCCTGTTCTCATTTCCGAT
CGCGACGATACAAGTCAGGTTGCCAGCTGCCGCAGCAGCAGCAGTGCCCAGCACCACGAGTTCTGCACAA
GGTCCCCCAGTAAAATGATATACATTGACACCAGTGAAGATGCGGCCGTCGCTAGAGAGAGCTGCGCTGG
CGACGCTGTAGTCTTCAGAGATGGGGATGCTGTTGATTGTAGCCGTTGCTCTTTCAATGAGGGTGGATTC
TTCTTGAGACAAAGGCTTGGCCATGGTGGCGCTAGTGTCAGAAGAATCGAGCTTTTTGCAAAAGCCTAGG
CCTCCAAAAAAGCCTCCTCACTACTTCTGGAATAGCTCAGAGGCCGAGGCGGCCTCGGCCTCTGCATAAA
TAAAAAAAATTAGTCAGCCATGGGGCGGAGAATGGGCGGAACTGGGCGGAGTTAGGGGCGGGATGGGCGG
AGTTAGGGGCGGGACTATGGTTGCTGACTAATTGAGATGCATGCTTTGCATACTTCTGCCTGCTGGGGAG
CCTGGGGACTTTCCACACCTGGTTGCTGACTAATTGAGATGCATGCTTTGCATACTTCTGCCTGCTGGGG
AGCCTGGGGACTTTCCACACCCTAACTGACACACATTCCACAGCTGGTTCTTTCCGCCTCAGAAGGTACC
TAACCAAGTTCCTCTTTCAGAGGTTATTTCAGGCCATGGTGCTGCGCAAGACGCGTTAATTAAGACGT
Features (pLannotate 1.2.2; 19 found; start..end, strand, type, name):
      3..84      -  polyA_signal   SV40 poly(A) signal: SV40 polyadenylation signal
    107..190     -  CDS            large T antigen (fragment): large T antigen from SV40 (simian virus 40)
    255..620     +  enhancer       CMV enhancer: human cytomegalovirus immediate early enhancer
    622..821     +  promoter       CMV promoter: human cytomegalovirus (CMV) immediate early promoter
    960..1092    +  intron         chimeric intron: chimera between introns from human β-globin and immunoglobulin heavy chain genes
   1136..1154    +  promoter       T7 promoter: promoter for bacteriophage T7 RNA polymerase
   1170..2060    +  CDS            HaloTag®: modified bacterial dehalogenase that forms covalent bonds with chloroalkane derivatives
   2073..2093    +  CDS            TEV site: tobacco etch virus (TEV) protease recognition and cleavage site
   2109..2384    +  CDS            SUMO3: human small ubiquitin-related modifier 3
   2396..2451    +  misc_feature   MCS: pUC18/19 multiple cloning site
   2500..2621    -  polyA_signal   SV40 poly(A) signal: SV40 polyadenylation signal
   2644..2712    -  CDS            large T antigen (fragment): large T antigen from SV40 (simian virus 40)
   2736..2769    +  protein_bind   loxP: Cre-mediated recombination occurs in the 8-bp core sequence (GCATACAT). Cre recombinase
   2779..2826    +  promoter       EM7 promoter: synthetic bacterial promoter&nbsp
   2858..3649    +  CDS            neo: KKA2_KLEPN - Also known as kan, nptII. Experimental evidence at protein level: Swiss-Prot protein existence level 1. Resistance to kanamycin, neomycin, paromomycin, ribostamycin, butirosin and gentamicin B. From Klebsiella pneumoniae.
   3810..4398    -  rep_origin     ori: high-copy-number ColE1/pMB1/pBR322/pUC origin of replication
   4524..4572    -  polyA_signal   poly(A) signal: synthetic polyadenylation signal
   4596..4994    -  CDS            BSD: blasticidin S deaminase; Aspergillus terreus BSD; confers resistance to blasticidin
   5025..5382    -  promoter       SV40 promoter: SV40 enhancer and early promoter
