[The description below was written by a language model from this plasmid's Addgene catalogue record and pLannotate feature annotations shown in this document.]
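Description:
HaloTag-SUMO3 Vector is a mammalian expression plasmid built on the pFN222K HaloTag CMV-Blast BiBRET backbone and designed to produce human SUMO3 fused at its N terminus to HaloTag. It is about 5.5 kb. In bacteria it replicates from a high-copy ColE1/pUC-type origin and is selected with kanamycin through a neo/nptII gene driven by the synthetic bacterial EM7 promoter. A single loxP site is annotated just upstream of this cassette, but the record does not explain its role. For selection of mammalian cells, a separate cassette on the opposite strand places the blasticidin S deaminase gene (BSD) under the SV40 enhancer/early promoter, followed by a synthetic polyadenylation signal.

The expression unit consists of the CMV immediate-early enhancer and promoter followed by a chimeric β-globin/immunoglobulin intron, a standard element that improves transcript processing and expression. A T7 promoter sits just before the coding region and could in principle support in vitro transcription. The open reading frame encodes HaloTag, a modified bacterial dehalogenase that bonds covalently to chloroalkane ligands. It is followed by a TEV protease recognition site and then wild-type human SUMO3, so the tag can be cleaved from the SUMO3 moiety. A short pUC-type multiple cloning site remnant and an SV40 polyadenylation signal follow the insert. A second SV40 poly(A) element lies upstream of the CMV enhancer.

The stated purpose is expression of the HaloTag-SUMO3 fusion in mammalian cells. HaloTag allows labelling with fluorescent or affinity ligands, and the backbone name suggests use as an energy-transfer acceptor in BRET-type assays, although the record gives no specific assay details.
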