Addgene plasmid #238697: HaloTag-SUMO3 Vector
Purpose: Express HaloTag-SUMO3 Fusion Protein in Mammalian Cells under a CMV promoter
Depositing lab: Promega Corporation.
Backbone
  Vector backbone: pFN222K HaloTag(R) CMV-Blast BiBRET Vector
  Vector type: Mammalian Expression
  Selectable markers: Blasticidin
Growth in bacteria
  Bacterial resistance: Kanamycin, 50 μg/mL
  Growth temperature: 37°C
  Growth strain: DH5alpha
  Copy number: High Copy
Gene/Insert
  Gene/Insert name: SUMO3
  Species: H. sapiens (human)
  Mutation: None
  Entrez Gene: SUMO3 (a.k.a. SMT3A, SMT3H1, SUMO-3, Smt3B)
  Promoter: CMV
  Tag / fusion protein: HaloTag (R) (N terminal on backbone)
  Cloning method: Other
Terms and licenses: Academic/Nonprofit Terms; Industry Terms
How to cite: HaloTag-SUMO3 Vector was a gift from Promega Corporation (Addgene plasmid # 238697 ; http://n2t.net/addgene:238697 ; RRID:Addgene_238697)
